>Addgene plasmid #156901 | pD649-HAsp-LINGO1-Fc(DAPA)-AviTag-6xHis | addgene full sequence | sequence record 396955 | Addgene NGS Result
GGCATTGATTATTGACTAGTTATTAATAGTAATCAATTACGGGGTCATTAGTTCATAGCCCATATATGGA
GTTCCGCGTTACATAACTTACGGTAAATGGCCCGCCTGGCTGACCGCCCAACGACCCCCGCCCATTGACG
TCAATAATGACGTATGTTCCCATAGTAACGCCAATAGGGACTTTCCATTGACGTCAATGGGTGGAGTATT
TACGGTAAACTGCCCACTTGGCAGTACATCAAGTGTATCATATGCCAAGTACGCCCCCTATTGACGTCAA
TGACGGTAAATGGCCCGCCTGGCATTATGCCCAGTACATGACCTTATGGGACTTTCCTACTTGGCAGTAC
ATCTACGTATTAGTCATCGCTATTACCATGGTGATGCGGTTTTGGCAGTACATCAATGGGCGTGGATAGC
GGTTTGACTCACGGGGATTTCCAAGTCTCCACCCCATTGACGTCAATGGGAGTTTGTTTTGGCACCAAAA
TCAACGGGACTTTCCAAAATGTCGTAACAACTCCGCCCCATTGACGCAAATGGGCGGTAGGCGTGTACGG
TGGGAGGTCTATATAAGCAGAGCTCGTTTAGTGAACCGTCAGATCGCCTGGAGACGCCATCCACGCTGTT
TTGACCTCCATAGAAGACACCGGGACCGATCCAGCCTCCGCGGCCGGGAACGGTGCATTGGAACGCGGAT
TCCCCGTGCCAAGAGTGACGTAAGTACCGCCTATAGAGTCTATAGGCCCACCCCCTTGGCTTCGTTAGAA
CGCGGCTACAATTAATACATAACCTTATGTATCATACACATACGATTTAGGTGACACTATAGAATAACAT
CCACTTTGCCTTTCTCTCCACAGGTGTCCACTCCCAGGTCCAACTGCACCTCGGTTCTATCGAAAACGCG
CCTGCTAGCGCCACCATGAAGACCATCATTGCCCTGAGCTACATCTTCTGCCTGGTGTTCGCTGCGGCCG
CCTGTCCTCCTAGATGTGAATGTAGCGCCCAGGACAGAGCCGTGCTGTGTCACCGGAAGAGATTTGTGGC
TGTGCCCGAGGGCATCCCCACCGAAACAAGACTGCTGGACCTGGGCAAGAACCGGATCAAGACCCTGAAC
CAGGACGAGTTCGCCAGCTTTCCCCACCTGGAAGAACTGGAACTGAACGAGAACATCGTGTCCGCCGTGG
AACCTGGCGCCTTCAACAACCTGTTCAACCTGAGAACCCTGGGCCTGAGAAGCAACCGGCTGAAGCTGAT
TCCTCTGGGCGTGTTCACCGGCCTGAGCAACCTGACCAAGCTGGACATCAGCGAGAACAAGATCGTGATC
CTGCTGGACTACATGTTCCAGGACCTGTACAATCTGAAGTCCCTGGAAGTGGGCGACAACGACCTGGTGT
ACATCAGCCACAGAGCCTTCAGCGGCCTGAACAGCCTGGAACAGCTGACCCTGGAAAAGTGCAATCTGAC
CAGCATTCCCACAGAGGCCCTGAGCCATCTGCACGGACTGATCGTGCTGAGACTGCGGCACCTGAACATC
AACGCCATCCGGGACTACAGCTTCAAGCGGCTGTACAGACTGAAGGTGCTGGAAATCAGCCACTGGCCTT
ACCTGGACACCATGACACCCAACTGCCTGTACGGCCTGAATCTGACAAGCCTGAGCATCACCCACTGTAA
CCTGACCGCCGTGCCTTATCTGGCCGTCAGACATCTGGTGTACCTGCGGTTCCTGAACCTGAGCTACAAC
CCCATCAGCACCATCGAGGGCTCCATGCTGCACGAACTGCTGCGGCTGCAAGAGATCCAGCTCGTTGGAG
GACAGCTGGCCGTGGTGGAACCCTATGCCTTTCGGGGCCTGAACTACCTGAGAGTGCTGAACGTGTCCGG
CAACCAGCTGACCACACTGGAAGAGTCCGTGTTCCACAGCGTGGGCAACCTGGAAACCCTGATCCTGGAC
AGCAATCCCCTGGCCTGCGATTGCAGACTGCTGTGGGTGTTCCGAAGAAGATGGCGGCTGAACTTCAACC
GGCAGCAGCCTACATGTGCCACACCTGAGTTTGTGCAGGGCAAAGAGTTCAAGGACTTCCCCGACGTGCT
GCTGCCCAACTACTTCACATGCAGACGGGCCAGAATCCGGGACAGAAAGGCCCAGCAGGTTTTCGTGGAT
GAGGGCCACACAGTGCAGTTTGTGTGCAGAGCCGATGGCGATCCTCCTCCTGCCATTCTCTGGCTGAGCC
CCAGAAAGCACCTGGTGTCCGCCAAGAGCAACGGCAGACTGACCGTGTTTCCTGACGGCACTCTGGAAGT
CCGCTATGCCCAGGTGCAGGACAATGGCACCTACCTGTGTATCGCCGCCAATGCCGGCGGAAACGATAGC
ATGCCTGCTCACCTTCACGTGCGGAGCTACAGCCCTGATTGGCCTCACCAGCCTAACAAGACCTTCGCCT
TCATCAGCAACCAGCCTGGCGAGGGCGAAGCCAATAGCACCAGAGCCACAGTGCCCTTTCCATTCGACAT
CAAGACACTGATCATTGCCACAGGCGCGCCGGGCGGCGACAAGACCCACACCTGCCCCCCCTGCCCAGCT
CCAGAACTGCTGGGAGGGCCTTCCGTGTTCCTGTTCCCCCCCAAGCCCAAGGACACCCTGATGATCAGCA
GGACCCCCGAGGTGACCTGCGTGGTGGTGGCCGTGTCCCACGAGGACCCAGAGGTGAAGTTCAACTGGTA
CGTGGACGGCGTGGAGGTGCACAACGCCAAGACCAAGCCCAGAGAGGAGCAGTACAACAGCACCTACAGG
GTGGTGTCCGTGCTGACCGTGCTGCACCAGGACTGGCTGAACGGCAAAGAATACAAGTGCAAAGTCTCCA
ACAAGGCCCTGGCTGCCCCAATCGAAAAGACAATCAGCAAGGCCAAGGGCCAGCCACGGGAGCCCCAGGT
GTACACCCTGCCCCCCAGCCGGGAGGAGATGACCAAGAACCAGGTGTCCCTGACCTGTCTGGTGAAGGGC
TTCTACCCCAGCGATATCGCCGTGGAGTGGGAGAGCAACGGCCAGCCCGAGAACAACTACAAGACCACCC
CCCCAGTGCTGGACAGCGACGGCAGCTTCTTCCTGTACAGCAAGCTGACCGTGGACAAGTCCAGGTGGCA
GCAGGGCAACGTGTTCAGCTGCAGCGTGATGCACGAGGCCCTGCACAACCACTACACCCAGAAGTCCCTG
AGCCTGAGCCCCGGCGGCAGCGGTCTTAATGATATTTTCGAGGCTCAGAAGATTGAGTGGCATGAACACC
ACCACCATCACCACTAAGGCCGGCCTGTAGTCACTGGCACAACGCGTTACCCGGTAAGCCAATCGGGTAT
ACACGGTCGTCATACTGCAGACAGGGTTCTTCTACTTTGCAAGATAGTCTTGAGTAGTAAAATAAATAGA
TAGAGAAAATCAGCCTCGACTGTGCCTTCTAGTTGCCAGCCATCTGTTGTTTGCCCCTCCCCCGTGCCTT
CCTTGACCCTGGAAGGTGCCACTCCCACTGTCCTTTCCTAATAAAATGAGGAAATTGCATCACAACACTC
AACCCTATCTCGGTCTATTCTTTTGATTTATAAGGGATTTTGCCGATTTCGGCCTATTGGTTAAAAAATG
AGCTGATTTAACAAAAATTTAACGCGAATTAATTCTGTGGAATGTGTGTCAGTTAGGGTGTGGAAAGTCC
CCAGGCTCCCCAGCAGGCAGAAGTATGCAAAGCATGCATCTCAATTAGTCAGCAACCAGGTGTGGAAAGT
CCCCAGGCTCCCCAGCAGGCAGAAGTATGCAAAGCATGCATCTCAATTAGTCAGCAACCATAGTCCCGCC
CCTAACTCCGCCCATCCCGCCCCTAACTCCGCCCAGTTCCGCCCATTCTCCGCCCCATGGCTGACTAATT
TTTTTTATTTATGCAGAGGCCGAGGCCGCCTCTGCCTCTGAGCTATTCCAGAAGTAGTGAGGAGGCTTTT
TTGGAGGCCTAGGCTTTTGCAAAAAGCTCCCGGGAGCTTGTATATCCATTTTCGGATCTGATCAGCACGT
GTTGACAATTAATCATCGGCATAGTATATCGGCATAGTATAATACGACAAGGTGAGGAACTAAACCATGA
CCGAGTACAAGCCCACGGTGCGCCTCGCCACCCGCGACGACGTCCCCAGGGCCGTACGCACCCTCGCCGC
CGCGTTCGCCGACTACCCCGCCACGCGCCACACCGTCGATCCGGACCGCCACATCGAGCGGGTCACCGAG
CTGCAAGAACTCTTCCTCACGCGCGTCGGGCTCGACATCGGCAAGGTGTGGGTCGCGGACGACGGCGCCG
CGGTGGCGGTCTGGACCACGCCGGAGAGCGTCGAAGCGGGGGCGGTGTTCGCCGAGATCGGCCCGCGCAT
GGCCGAGTTGAGCGGTTCCCGGCTGGCCGCGCAGCAACAGATGGAAGGCCTCCTGGCGCCGCACCGGCCC
AAGGAGCCCGCGTGGTTCCTGGCCACCGTCGGCGTCTCGCCCGACCACCAGGGCAAGGGTCTGGGCAGCG
CCGTCGTGCTCCCCGGAGTGGAGGCGGCCGAGCGCGCCGGGGTGCCCGCCTTCCTGGAGACATCCGCGCC
CCGCAACCTCCCCTTCTACGAGCGGCTCGGCTTCACCGTCACCGCCGACGTCGAGGTGCCCGAAGGACCG
CGCACCTGGTGCATGACCCGCAAGCCCGGTGCCTGACACGTGCTACGAGATTTCGATTCCACCGCCGCCT
TCTATGAAAGGTTGGGCTTCGGAATCGTTTTCCGGGACGCCGGCTGGATGATCCTCCAGCGCGGGGATCT
CATGCTGGAGTTCTTCGCCCACCCCAACTTGTTTATTGCAGCTTATAATGGTTACAAATAAAGCAATAGC
ATCACAAATTTCACAAATAAAGCATTTTTTTCACTGCATTCTAGTTGTGGTTTGTCCAAACTCATCAATG
TATCTTATCATGTCTGTATACCGTCGACCTCTAGCTAGAGCTTGGCGTAATCATGGTCATTACCAATGCT
TAATCAGTGAGGCACCTATCTCAGCGATCTGTCTATTTCGTTCATCCATAGTTGCCTGACTCCCCGTCGT
GTAGATAACTACGATACGGGAGGGCTTACCATCTGGCCCCAGCGCTGCGATGATACCGCGAGAACCACGC
TCACCGGCTCCGGATTTATCAGCAATAAACCAGCCAGCCGGAAGGGCCGAGCGCAGAAGTGGTCCTGCAA
CTTTATCCGCCTCCATCCAGTCTATTAATTGTTGCCGGGAAGCTAGAGTAAGTAGTTCGCCAGTTAATAG
TTTGCGCAACGTTGTTGCCATCGCTACAGGCATCGTGGTGTCACGCTCGTCGTTTGGTATGGCTTCATTC
AGCTCCGGTTCCCAACGATCAAGGCGAGTTACATGATCCCCCATGTTGTGCAAAAAAGCGGTTAGCTCCT
TCGGTCCTCCGATCGTTGTCAGAAGTAAGTTGGCCGCAGTGTTATCACTCATGGTTATGGCAGCACTGCA
TAATTCTCTTACTGTCATGCCATCCGTAAGATGCTTTTCTGTGACTGGTGAGTACTCAACCAAGTCATTC
TGAGAATAGTGTATGCGGCGACCGAGTTGCTCTTGCCCGGCGTCAATACGGGATAATACCGCGCCACATA
GCAGAACTTTAAAAGTGCTCATCATTGGAAAACGTTCTTCGGGGCGAAAACTCTCAAGGATCTTACCGCT
GTTGAGATCCAGTTCGATGTAACCCACTCGTGCACCCAACTGATCTTCAGCATCTTTTACTTTCACCAGC
GTTTCTGGGTGAGCAAAAACAGGAAGGCAAAATGCCGCAAAAAAGGGAATAAGGGCGACACGGAAATGTT
GAATACTCATATTCTTCCTTTTTCAATATTATTGAAGCATTTATCAGGGTTATTGTCTCATGAGCGGATA
CATATTTGAATGTATTTAGAAAAATAAACAAATAGGGGTCAGTGTTACAACCAATTAACCAATTCTGAAC
ATTATCGCGAGCCCATTTATACCTGAATATGGCTCATAACACCCCTTGCTCATGACCAAAATCCCTTAAC
GTGAGTTACGCGCGCGTCGTTCCACTGAGCGTCAGACCCCGTAGAAAAGATCAAAGGATCTTCTTGAGAT
CCTTTTTTTCTGCGCGTAATCTGCTGCTTGCAAACAAAAAAACCACCGCTACCAGCGGTGGTTTGTTTGC
CGGATCAAGAGCTACCAACTCTTTTTCCGAAGGTAACTGGCTTCAGCAGAGCGCAGATACCAAATACTGT
TCTTCTAGTGTAGCCGTAGTTAGCCCACCACTTCAAGAACTCTGTAGCACCGCCTACATACCTCGCTCTG
CTAATCCTGTTACCAGTGGCTGCTGCCAGTGGCGATAAGTCGTGTCTTACCGGGTTGGACTCAAGACGAT
AGTTACCGGATAAGGCGCAGCGGTCGGGCTGAACGGGGGGTTCGTGCACACAGCCCAGCTTGGAGCGAAC
GACCTACACCGAACTGAGATACCTACAGCGTGAGCTATGAGAAAGCGCCACGCTTCCCGAAGGGAGAAAG
GCGGACAGGTATCCGGTAAGCGGCAGGGTCGGAACAGGAGAGCGCACGAGGGAGCTTCCAGGGGGAAACG
CCTGGTATCTTTATAGTCCTGTCGGGTTTCGCCACCTCTGACTTGAGCGTCGATTTTTGTGATGCTCGTC
AGGGGGGCGGAGCCTATGGAAAAACGCCAGCAACGCGGCCTTTTTACGGTTCCTGGCCTTTTGCTGGCCT
TTTGCTCACATGTTCTTTCCTGCGTTATCCCCTGATTCTGTGGATAACCGTATTACCGCCTTTGAGTGAG
CTGATACCGCTCGCCGCAGCCGAACGACCGAGCGCAGCGAGTCAGTGAGCGAGGAAGCGGAAGGCGAGAG
TAGGGAACTGCCAGGCATCAAACTAAGCAGAAGGCCCCTGACGGATGGCCTTTTTGCGTTTCTACAAACT
CTTTCTGTGTTGTAAAACGACGGCCAGTCTTAAGCTCGGGCCCCCTGGGCGGTTCTGATAACGAGTAATC
GTTAATCCGCAAATAACGTAAAAACCCGCTTCGGCGGGTTTTTTTATGGGGGGAGTTTAGGGAAAGAGCA
TTTGTCAGAATATTTAAGGGCGCCTGTCACTTTGCTTGATATATGAGAATTATTTAACCTTATAAATGAG
AAAAAAGCAACGCACTTTAAATAAGATACGTTGCTTTTTCGATTGATGAACACCTATAATTAAACTATTC
ATCTATTATTTATGATTTTTTGTATATACAATATTTCTAGTTTGTTAAAGAGAATTAAGAAAATAAATCT
CGAAAATAATAAAGGGAAAATCAGTTTTTGATATCAAAATTATACATGTCAACGATAATACAAAATATAA
TACAAACTATAAGATGTTATCAGTATTTATTATCATTTAGAATAAATTTTGTGTCGCCCTTAATTGTGAG
CGGATAACAATTACGAGCTTCATGCACAGTGGCGTTGACTCAATATTGGCCATTAGCCATATTATTCATT
GGTTATATAGCATAAATCAATATTGGCTATTGGCCATTGCATACGTTGTATCTATATCATAATATGTACA
TTTATATTGGCTCATGTCCAATATGACCGCCATGTT
Features (pLannotate 1.2.2; 21 found; start..end, strand, type, name):
     77..380     +  enhancer       CMV enhancer: human cytomegalovirus immediate early enhancer
    381..584     +  promoter       CMV promoter: human cytomegalovirus (CMV) immediate early promoter
    720..763     +  intron         CMV intron (fragment): modified intron A from human cytomegalovirus
    815..833     +  promoter       SP6 promoter: promoter for bacteriophage SP6 RNA polymerase
    837..874     +  CDS            IgH signal sequence (fragment): signal sequence from the mouse immunoglobulin heavy chain variable region
    971..2542    +  CDS            Lingo1 (fragment): LIGO1_MOUSE - Also known as Lern1, Lrrn6a. Experimental evidence at protein level: Swiss-Prot protein existence level 1. Functional component of the Nogo receptor signaling complex (RTN4R/NGFR) in RhoA activation responsible for some inhibition of axonal regeneration by myelin-associated factors. Is also an important negative regulator of oligodentrocyte differentiation and axonal myelination (By similarity). Acts in conjunction with RTN4 and RTN4R in regulating neuronal precursor cell motility during cortical development. From Mus musculus (Mouse).
   2558..3235    +  CDS            IGHG1 (fragment): IGHG1_HUMAN - Experimental evidence at protein level: Swiss-Prot protein existence level 1. Constant region of immunoglobulin heavy chains. Immunoglobulins, also known as antibodies, are membrane-bound or secreted glycoproteins produced by B lymphocytes. In the recognition phase of humoral immunity, the membrane-bound immunoglobulins serve as receptors which, upon binding of a specific antigen, trigger the clonal expansion and differentiation of B lymphocytes into immunoglobulins- secreting plasma cells. Secreted immunoglobulins mediate the effector phase of humoral immunity, which results in
   3450..3561    +  polyA_signal   bGH poly(A) signal: bovine growth hormone polyadenylation signal
   3562..3670    +  rep_origin     f1 ori (fragment): f1 bacteriophage origin of replication; arrow indicates direction of (+) strand synthesis
   3684..4013    +  promoter       SV40 promoter: SV40 enhancer and early promoter
   4061..4108    +  promoter       EM7 promoter: synthetic bacterial promoter&nbsp
   4127..4726    +  CDS            PuroR (fragment): puromycin N-acetyltransferase; pac from Streptomyces; confers resistance to puromycin
   4736..4861    +  CDS            ble (fragment): BLE_KLEPN - Experimental evidence at protein level: Swiss-Prot protein existence level 1. Binding protein with a strong affinity to the bleomycin family of antibiotics. Binds to CL990; an antimitotic-antibiotic compound. From Klebsiella pneumoniae.
   4856..4977    +  polyA_signal   SV40 poly(A) signal: SV40 polyadenylation signal
   5030..5890    -  CDS            AmpR: β-lactamase; bla; confers resistance to ampicillin, carbenicillin, and related antibiotics
   5893..5989    -  promoter       AmpR promoter (fragment): bla
   6019..6043    -  CDS            KanR (fragment): aminoglycoside phosphotransferase; aph(3')-Ia; confers resistance to kanamycin
   6154..6742    +  rep_origin     ori: high-copy-number ColE1/pMB1/pBR322/pUC origin of replication
   6967..6984    +  terminator     rrnB T2 terminator (fragment): transcription terminator T2 from the E. coli rrnB gene
   7009..7028    -  CDS            lacZα (fragment): LacZα fragment of β-galactosidase; lacZ fragment
   7484..7500    +  protein_bind   lac operator: The lac repressor binds to the lac operator to inhibit transcription in E. coli. This inhibition can be relieved by adding lactose or isopropyl-β-D-thiogalactopyranoside (IPTG). lac repressor encoded by lacI
