[The description below was written by a language model from this plasmid's Addgene catalogue record and pLannotate feature annotations shown in this document.]
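Description:
pD649-HAsp-LINGO1-Fc(DAPA)-AviTag-6xHis is a mammalian expression plasmid on the pD649 backbone, built to produce the extracellular domain of human LINGO1 as a secreted Fc fusion protein. It is maintained in E. coli as a high-copy plasmid through a ColE1/pUC-type origin and selected with ampicillin via the β-lactamase gene. The full sequenced record is 7,666 nt, consistent with the stated backbone and insert sizes.

Expression is driven by the CMV immediate-early enhancer and promoter, followed by a fragment of CMV intron A. An SP6 phage promoter just upstream of the coding region could support in vitro transcription and also serves as a sequencing primer site. The open reading frame begins with a secretion signal: "HAsp" in the name implies a leader peptide, whereas the automated annotation matches a fragment of a mouse immunoglobulin heavy-chain signal sequence. The LINGO1 ectodomain follows, cloned between preserved NotI and AscI sites. The annotation tool labelled this segment by its closest match, mouse Lingo1, but the catalogue entry records the insert as human. Downstream in frame is the human IgG1 Fc region carrying the D265A and P329A (DAPA) substitutions, which are generally used to reduce Fc effector binding. After it come an AviTag for site-specific enzymatic biotinylation and a 6xHis tag for metal-affinity purification, although these two small tags were not picked up in the feature table. A bGH polyadenylation signal ends the transcript.

A separate SV40/EM7-driven puromycin resistance cassette with an SV40 poly(A) signal could allow selection of stable mammalian lines. The remaining short hits (ble, KanR, lacZα, f1 ori fragments) appear to be backbone remnants. The plasmid belongs to a collection used to map interactions among human immunoglobulin-superfamily cell-surface proteins. The depositor notes that some members of the collection may carry an IS4-like transposase upstream of the CMV promoter, and none is annotated here.
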