Addgene plasmid #156901: pD649-HAsp-LINGO1-Fc(DAPA)-AviTag-6xHis
Purpose: Mammalian expression of cell-surface protein extracellular domain fused to Fc(DAPA)-Avi-6xHis. Protein is secreted from cells.
Depositing lab: Chris Garcia. Depositing organization: Stanford University. Publication: A Human IgSF Cell-Surface Interactome Reveals a Complex Network of Protein-Protein Interactions. Wojtowicz WM, Vielmetter J, Fernandes RA, Siepe DH, Eastman CL, Chisholm GB, Cox S, Klock H, Anderson PW, Rue SM, Miller JJ, Glaser SM, Bragstad ML, Vance J, Lam AW, Lesley SA, Zinn K, Garcia KC. Cell. 2020 Aug 20;182(4):1027-1043.e17. doi: 10.1016/j.cell.2020.07.025. PubMed 32822567.
Backbone
  Vector backbone: pD649
  Backbone size w/o insert (bp): 6106
  Vector type: Mammalian Expression
Growth in bacteria
  Bacterial resistance: Ampicillin, 100 μg/mL
  Growth temperature: 37°C
  Growth strain: DH5alpha
  Copy number: High Copy
Gene/Insert
  Gene/Insert name: LINGO1 (alt name: LIGO1)
  Species: H. sapiens (human)
  Insert size (bp): 1560
  Mutation: Fc region of human IgG contains D265A and P329A mutations (DAPA)
  Entrez Gene: LINGO1 (a.k.a. LERN1, LRRN6A, MRT64, UNQ201)
  Promoter: CMV/SP6
  Tag / fusion protein: Fc(DAPA)-AviTag-6xHis (C terminal on backbone)
  Cloning method: Restriction Enzyme; 5′ cloning site GCGGCCGC (not destroyed); 3′ cloning site GGCGCGCC (not destroyed)
  Sequencing primers: 5′ ATTTAGGTGACACTATAG; 3′ CACGTACCAGTTGAACTTCACC
Resource information
  A portion of this plasmid was derived from a plasmid made by: synthesis by ThermoFisher
Terms and licenses: Academic/Nonprofit Terms; Industry Terms: Not Available to Industry
Depositor comments: Some plasmids in this collection may have an IS4-like element ISVsa5 family transposase upstream of the CMV promoter.
How to cite: pD649-HAsp-LINGO1-Fc(DAPA)-AviTag-6xHis was a gift from Chris Garcia (Addgene plasmid # 156901 ; http://n2t.net/addgene:156901 ; RRID:Addgene_156901)
