>Addgene plasmid #156901 | pD649-HAsp-LINGO1-Fc(DAPA)-AviTag-6xHis | depositor partial sequence | sequence record 302912 | insert (extracellular domain)
TGTCCTCCTAGATGTGAATGTAGCGCCCAGGACAGAGCCGTGCTGTGTCACCGGAAGAGATTTGTGGCTG
TGCCCGAGGGCATCCCCACCGAAACAAGACTGCTGGACCTGGGCAAGAACCGGATCAAGACCCTGAACCA
GGACGAGTTCGCCAGCTTTCCCCACCTGGAAGAACTGGAACTGAACGAGAACATCGTGTCCGCCGTGGAA
CCTGGCGCCTTCAACAACCTGTTCAACCTGAGAACCCTGGGCCTGAGAAGCAACCGGCTGAAGCTGATTC
CTCTGGGCGTGTTCACCGGCCTGAGCAACCTGACCAAGCTGGACATCAGCGAGAACAAGATCGTGATCCT
GCTGGACTACATGTTCCAGGACCTGTACAATCTGAAGTCCCTGGAAGTGGGCGACAACGACCTGGTGTAC
ATCAGCCACAGAGCCTTCAGCGGCCTGAACAGCCTGGAACAGCTGACCCTGGAAAAGTGCAATCTGACCA
GCATTCCCACAGAGGCCCTGAGCCATCTGCACGGACTGATCGTGCTGAGACTGCGGCACCTGAACATCAA
CGCCATCCGGGACTACAGCTTCAAGCGGCTGTACAGACTGAAGGTGCTGGAAATCAGCCACTGGCCTTAC
CTGGACACCATGACACCCAACTGCCTGTACGGCCTGAATCTGACAAGCCTGAGCATCACCCACTGTAACC
TGACCGCCGTGCCTTATCTGGCCGTCAGACATCTGGTGTACCTGCGGTTCCTGAACCTGAGCTACAACCC
CATCAGCACCATCGAGGGCTCCATGCTGCACGAACTGCTGCGGCTGCAAGAGATCCAGCTCGTTGGAGGA
CAGCTGGCCGTGGTGGAACCCTATGCCTTTCGGGGCCTGAACTACCTGAGAGTGCTGAACGTGTCCGGCA
ACCAGCTGACCACACTGGAAGAGTCCGTGTTCCACAGCGTGGGCAACCTGGAAACCCTGATCCTGGACAG
CAATCCCCTGGCCTGCGATTGCAGACTGCTGTGGGTGTTCCGAAGAAGATGGCGGCTGAACTTCAACCGG
CAGCAGCCTACATGTGCCACACCTGAGTTTGTGCAGGGCAAAGAGTTCAAGGACTTCCCCGACGTGCTGC
TGCCCAACTACTTCACATGCAGACGGGCCAGAATCCGGGACAGAAAGGCCCAGCAGGTTTTCGTGGATGA
GGGCCACACAGTGCAGTTTGTGTGCAGAGCCGATGGCGATCCTCCTCCTGCCATTCTCTGGCTGAGCCCC
AGAAAGCACCTGGTGTCCGCCAAGAGCAACGGCAGACTGACCGTGTTTCCTGACGGCACTCTGGAAGTCC
GCTATGCCCAGGTGCAGGACAATGGCACCTACCTGTGTATCGCCGCCAATGCCGGCGGAAACGATAGCAT
GCCTGCTCACCTTCACGTGCGGAGCTACAGCCCTGATTGGCCTCACCAGCCTAACAAGACCTTCGCCTTC
ATCAGCAACCAGCCTGGCGAGGGCGAAGCCAATAGCACCAGAGCCACAGTGCCCTTTCCATTCGACATCA
AGACACTGATCATTGCCACA
